Addgene plasmid #215773: pBH102
Purpose: NBU2 backbone with LacI(TAN) and P(tta)_nanoluc
Depositing lab: Corey Wilson. Depositing organization: Georgia Institute of Technology. Publication: Transcriptional programming in a Bacteroides consortium. Huang BD, Groseclose TM, Wilson CJ. Nat Commun. 2022 Jul 6;13(1):3901. doi: 10.1038/s41467-022-31614-8. PubMed 35794179.
Backbone
  Vector backbone: NBU2 (R6K/RP4)
  Vector type: Bacterial Expression, Synthetic Biology
  Selectable markers: Erythromycin (Bacteroides)
Growth in bacteria
  Bacterial resistance: Ampicillin, 100 μg/mL
  Growth temperature: 37°C
  Growth strain: Pir1
  Copy number: High Copy
Gene/Insert 1
  Gene/Insert name: LacI(TAN)
  Insert size (bp): 1083
  Promoter: Bt1311
  Cloning method: Golden Gate
  Sequencing primers: 5′ AGCGGTCGGTTCGGAAATAG
Gene/Insert 2
  Gene/Insert name: Nanoluc
  Insert size (bp): 516
  Promoter: P(tta)
  Cloning method: Golden Gate
  Sequencing primers: 5′ GATGTAACGCACTGAGAAGC
Terms and licenses: Academic/Nonprofit Terms; Industry Terms: Not Available to Industry
How to cite: pBH102 was a gift from Corey Wilson (Addgene plasmid # 215773 ; http://n2t.net/addgene:215773 ; RRID:Addgene_215773)
