[The description below was written by a language model from this plasmid's Addgene catalogue record and pLannotate feature annotations shown in this document.]
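Description:
pBH102 is a 7,045-nt integrative shuttle vector built on the NBU2 backbone for synthetic-biology work in Bacteroides. It is maintained in E. coli through the R6K γ origin, which fires only when the pi initiator protein is supplied in trans, hence the use of a pir-type host strain. Selection in E. coli is by ampicillin through the β-lactamase gene. An RP4/incP origin of transfer, flanked by a traJ fragment, allows the plasmid to be mobilised by conjugation from a suitable E. coli donor into Bacteroides. Because the R6K origin cannot replicate there, erythromycin-resistant transconjugants (selected through the annotated erm rRNA methylase gene) are expected to carry the vector integrated into the chromosome. NBU2 vectors normally achieve this with a site-specific integrase. The automated feature table does not annotate an integrase or attachment site, and a large stretch between lacI and the erm gene is left unannotated.

The payload is a two-part regulated reporter circuit assembled by Golden Gate cloning. A 1,083-bp lacI coding sequence, described as LacI(TAN), is expressed from the Bt1311 promoter; the name indicates a variant of the lac repressor, though the record does not define the changes. A 516-bp NanoLuc gene, the engineered luciferase derived from the Oplophorus catalytic subunit, is placed under the P(tta) promoter, presumably a promoter carrying the operator matched to this repressor variant, although the record does not spell this out. Luminescence output therefore reports the repressor's regulatory activity, and the construct serves as a test unit for engineered transcriptional control in Bacteroides species and consortia.
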