Features (pLannotate 1.2.2; 8 found; start..end, strand, type, name):
    267..782     +  CDS            LUCI_OPLGR (fragment): Experimental evidence at protein level: Swiss-Prot protein existence level 1. Catalytic subunit of oplophorus-luciferin 2-monooxygenase. Oxidoreductase that converts coelenterazine (the oplophorus luciferin) to coelenteramide under emission of blue light with a maximum at 454 nm. Is also active with bisdeoxycoelenterazine. From Oplophorus gracilirostris (Luminous shrimp).
   1250..2332    +  CDS            lacI: lac repressor; lacI; The lac repressor binds to the lac operator to inhibit transcription in E. coli. This inhibition can be relieved by adding lactose or isopropyl-β-D-thiogalactopyranoside (IPTG).
   4273..5001    -  CDS            ermC': ERM_BACIU - Experimental evidence at protein level: Swiss-Prot protein existence level 1. This protein produces a dimethylation of the adenine residue at position 2085 in 23S rRNA, resulting in reduced affinity between ribosomes and macrolide-lincosamide-streptogramin B antibiotics. From Bacillus subtilis.
   5472..5488    +  promoter       AmpR promoter (fragment): bla
   5489..6349    +  CDS            AmpR: β-lactamase; bla; confers resistance to ampicillin, carbenicillin, and related antibiotics
   6402..6447    -  CDS            traJ (fragment): oriT-recognizing protein; traJ
   6480..6589    -  oriT           oriT: incP origin of transfer
   6792..103     +  rep_origin     R6K γ ori (across the origin): γ replication origin from E. coli plasmid R6K; requires the R6K initiator protein pi for replication
>Addgene plasmid #215773 | pBH102 | addgene full sequence | sequence record 430539 | Addgene NGS Result
GTTTAACGGTTGTGGACAACAAGCCAGGGATGTAACGCACTGAGAAGCCCTTAGAGCCTCTCAAAGCAAT
TTTGAGTGACACAGGAACACTTAACGGCTGACATGGGAATTCCCCTCCACCGCGGTGGTACAAAGAAAAT
TCGACAAACTGTTATTTTTCTATCTATTTATTTGAATTTTAAGCGCTTAAAATTTACCTTTGTCGGCAAT
TTTAAGCGCTTAAAATTAAATAAAGATATTCTCGTCAAACAAATATAAATAATATAAACATGGTTTTTAC
TCTGGAAGATTTTGTTGGCGATTGGCGTCAGACCGCGGGTTATAATTTGGATCAAGTCCTGGAACAGGGT
GGCGTAAGCTCTCTGTTCCAGAACCTGGGTGTGAGCGTGACGCCGATTCAGCGCATCGTTCTGTCCGGCG
AGAACGGTCTGAAAATTGATATTCATGTGATCATCCCGTACGAAGGCCTGAGCGGTGACCAAATGGGTCA
AATCGAGAAAATCTTTAAAGTCGTCTACCCAGTTGACGATCACCACTTCAAGGTTATCTTGCATTACGGT
ACGCTGGTGATTGATGGTGTGACCCCGAATATGATTGACTATTTCGGCCGTCCGTATGAAGGCATTGCCG
TTTTTGACGGTAAAAAGATCACCGTCACCGGTACCCTGTGGAATGGCAATAAGATTATTGACGAGCGTCT
GATTAACCCGGACGGCAGCCTGCTGTTCCGCGTGACCATCAACGGTGTCACGGGTTGGCGTCTGTGCGAG
CGCATCCTGGCATAATGAACTGCACTTGCTTTGATAATTAATGATAAACAATCTAAAAGCACTCTAATCG
TTATCGGAGTGCTTTTAGATTACTAATCAAATTGCTTCTACTAATTGCCTATCTTCCAGTGATGGAACAG
CATTTGTGCATTGGCTGCAACAATCAGCCTTGATCTGGAAGAAGCAATGAAAGCTGCTGTTAAGTCTCCG
AATCAGGTATTGTTCCTGACAGGTGTATTCCCATCCGGTAAACGCGGATACTTTGCAGTTGATCTGACTC
AGGAATAAATTATAAATTAAGGTAAGAAGATTGTAGGATAAGCTAATGAAATAGAAAAAGGATGCCGTCA
CACAACTTGTCGGCATTCTTTTTTGTTTTATTAGTTGAAAATATAGTGAAAAAGTTGCCTAAATATGTAT
GTTAACAAATTATTTGTCGTAACTTTGCACTCCAAATCTGTTTTTAACATATGGCACTAGTGAAACCAGT
AACGTTATACGATGTCGCAGAGTATGCCGGTGTCTCTACCGCGACCGTTTCCAACGTGGTGAACCAGGCC
AGCCACGTTTCTGCGAAAACGCGGGAAAAAGTGGAAGCGGCGATGGCGGAGCTGAATTACATTCCCAACC
GCGTGGCACAACAACTGGCGGGCAAACAGTCGTTGCTGATTGGCGTTGCCACCTCCAGTCTGGCCCTGCA
CGCGCCGTCGCAAATTGTCGCGGCGATTAAATCTCGCGCCGATCAACTGGGTGCCAGCGTGGTGGTGTCG
ATGGTAGAACGAAGCGGCGTCGAAGCCTGTAAAACGGCGGTGCACAATCTTCTCGCGCAACGCGTCAGTG
GGCTGATCATTAACTATCCGCTGGATGACCAGGATGCCATTGCTGTGGAAGCTGCCTGCACTAATGTTCC
GGCGTTATTTCTTGATGTCTCTGACCAGACACCCATCAACAGTATTATTTTCTCCCATGAAGACGGTACG
CGACTGGGCGTGGAGCATCTGGTCGCATTGGGTCACCAGCAAATCGCGCTGTTAGCGGGCCCATTAAGTT
CTGTCTCGGCGCGTCTGCGTCTGGCTGGCTGGCATAAATATCTCACTCGCAATCAAATTCAGCCGATAGC
GGAACGGGAAGGCGACTGGAGTGCCATGTCCGGTTTTCAACAAACCATGCAAATGCTGAATGAGGGCATC
GTTCCCACTGCGATGCTGGTTGCCAACGATCAGATGGCGCTGGGCGCAATGCGCGCCATTACCGAGTCCG
GGCTGCGCGTTGGTGCGGATATCTCGGTAGTGGGATACGACGATACCGAAGACAGCTCATGTTATATCCC
GCCGTTAACCACCATCAAACAGGATTTTCGCCTGCTGGGGCAAACCAGCGTGGACCGCTTGCTGCAACTC
TCTCAGGGCCAGGCGGTGAAGGGCAATCAGCTGTTGCCCGTCTCACTGGTGAAAAGAAAAACCACCCTGG
CGCCCAATACGCAAACCGCCTCTCCCCGCGCGTTGGCCGATTCATTAATGCAGCTGGCACGACAGGTTTC
CCGACTGGAAAGCGGGCAGTGAGCTTTCCTCGGTACCAAATTCCAGAAAAGAGGCCTCCCGAAAGGGGGG
CCTTTTTTCGTTTTGGTCCTACTTGTGCCTGTTCTATTTCCGAACCGACCGCTTGTATGAATGCATCAAA
ATTCGTTTTCTCTACGTTGGATTCCTTGTTGCTCATATTGTGATGATAATTTCTACAAATATAGTCATTG
GTAACTATCTATGAAACTGTTTGATACTTTTATAGTTGATTAAACTTGTTCATGGCATTTGCCTTAATAT
CATCCGCTATGTCAATGTAGGGTTTCATAGCTTTGTAGTCGCTGTGTCCCGTCCATTTCATGACCACCTG
TGCCGGGATTCCGAGAGCCAGCGCATTGCAGATGAATGTCCTTTTTCCTGCATGGGTACTGAGCAAAGCG
TATTTGGGTGTGACTTCATCAATACGTTCATTTCCCTTGTAGTAGGTTTCCCGTACAGGCTCGTTGATTT
CTGCCAGTTCACCCAGCTCTTTCAGGTAATCGTTCATCTTCTGGTTGCTGATGACGGGCAGAGCCATGTA
ATTCTCGAAATGGATGTCCTTGTATTTGTCCAGTATGGCTTTGCTGTATTTGTTCAGTTCAATCGTCAGG
CTGTCGGCAGTCTTGACTGTGGTTATTTCGATGTGGTCGGACTTCACATCGCTTCTTTTCAGATTGCGAA
CATCCGAATACCGCAAACTCGTAAAGCAGCAGAACAGGAAAACATCACGCACACGTTCCAGGTATTGCTT
ATCCTTGGGTATCTGGTAGTCTTTCAGCTTGTTCAGTTCATCCCAAGTCAGGAAGATTACTTTTTTCGAG
GTGGTTTTCAGTTTCGGTTTGAACGTATCGTATGCAATGTTCTGATGATGTCCTTTCTTGAAGCTCCAGC
GCAGGAACCATTTGAGGAATCCCATTTGCTTGCCGATGGTGCTGTTTCTCATATCCTTGGTGTCACGCAG
GAAGTTGACGTATTCGTTCAATCCAAACTCGTTGAAATAGTTGAACGTTGCATCCTCCTTGAACTCTTTG
AGGTGGTTCCTCACTGCTGCAAATTTTTCATAGGTGGATGCCGTCCAGTTATTCTGGTTACCGCACTCTT
TTACAAACTCATCGAACACCTCCCAAAAGCTGACAGGGGCTTCTTCCGGCTGTTCTTCACTGGTGTCTTT
CATTCTCATGTTGAAAGCTTCCTTCAACTGTTGGGTCGTTGGCATGACCTCCTGCACCTCAAATTCCTTG
AAAATATTCTGGATTTCGGCATAGTATTTCAGCAAGTCCGTATTGATTTCGGCTGCACTTTGCTTTAGCT
TGTTGGTACATCCGTTCTTTACCCGCTGCTTATCTACATCCCATTTGGCTACGTCAATCCGGTAGCCCGT
TGTAAACTCGATACGTTGGCTGGCAAAGATGACACGCATACGGATGGGTACGTTCTCTACGATTGGCACA
CCGTTCTTTTTCCGGCTCTCCAATGCAAAAATGATGTTGCGCTTGATATTCATAATTGGGTGCGTTTGAA
ATTCTACACCCAAATATACACCCAATTATTGAGATAGCAAAAGACATTTAGAAACATTTACTTTTACTCT
ATATTGTAATTTACACTTGATTATCAGTCGTTTGCAGTTTTATGATATTCTGTGAAAGTATAAGTTCGAG
AGCCTGTCTCTCCGCAAAAAACGCTGAAAATCAGCAGATTGCAAAACAAACACCCTGTTTTACACCCAAG
AATGTAAAGTCGGGTGTTTTTGTTTTATTTAAGATAATACAACCACTACATAATAAAAGAGTAGCGATAT
TAAAAGAATCCGATGAGAAAAGACTAATATTTATCTATCCATTCAGTTTGATTTCTCAGGACTTTACATC
GTCCTGAAAGTATTTGTTGGTACCGAGGACGCGTAAACATTTACAGTTGCATGTGGCCTATTGTTTTTAG
CCGTTAAATATTTTATAACTATTAAATAGCGATACAAATTGTTCGAAACTAATATTGTTTATATCATATA
TTCTCGCATGTTTTAAAGCTTTATTAAATTGATTTTTTGTAAACAGTTTTTCGTACTCTTTGTTAACCCA
TTTCATTACAAAAGTTTCATATTTTTTTCTCTCTTTAAATGCCATTTTTGCTGGCTTTCTTTTTAATACA
ATTAATGTGCTATCCACTTTAGGTTTTGGATGGAAATAATACCTAGGAATTTTTGCTAATATAGAAATAT
CTACCTCTGCCATTAACAGCAATGCTAGTGATCTGTTTGTATCTAATAACATTTTAGCAAAACCATATTC
CACTATTAAATAACTTATTGTGGCTGAACTTTCAAAAACAATTTTTCGAATTATATTTGTGCTTATGTTG
TAAGGTATGCTGCCAAATATTTTATATGGATTGTGGCTAGGAAATGTAAATTTCAGTATATCATCATTTA
CTATTTGATAGTTAGGATAATTTAAGAGCTTATTACGAGTTACCTCACATAATTTAGAATCAATTTCTAT
CGCCGTTACAAAATTACATCTCTTTACCAATCCAGCAGTAAAATGACCTTTCCCTGCACCTATTTCAAAG
ATGTTATCTTTTTCATCTAAACTTATGCAATTCATTATTTTTTCTATGTGATATTTTGAAGTAATAAAAT
TTTGACTATCTTTTATATTTACTTTGTTCATTATAACCTCTCCTTAATTTATTGCATCTCTTTTCGAATA
TTTATGTTTTTTGAGAAAAGAACGTACTCATGGTTCATCCCGATATGCGTATCGGTCTGTATATCAGCAA
CTTTCTATGTGTTTCAACTACAATAGTCATCTATTCTCATCTTTCTGAGTCCACCCCCTGCAAAGCCCCT
CTTTACGACATAAAAATTCGGTCGGAAAAGGTATGCAAAAGATGTTTCTCTCTTTAAGAGAAACTCTTCG
GGATGCAAAAATATGAAAATAACTCCAATTCACCAAATTATATAGCGACTTTTTTACAAAATGCTAAAAT
TTGTTGATTTCCGTCAAGCAATTGTTGAGCAAAAATGTCTTTTACGATAAAATGATACCTCAATATCAAC
TGTTTAGCAAAACGATATTTCTCTTAAAGAGAGAAACACCTTTTTGTTCACCAATCCCCGACTTTTAATC
CCGCGGCCATGATTGAAAAAGGAAGAGTATGAGTATTCAACATTTCCGTGTCGCCCTTATTCCCTTTTTT
GCGGCATTTTGCCTTCCTGTTTTTGCTCACCCAGAAACGCTGGTGAAAGTAAAAGATGCTGAAGATCAGT
TGGGTGCACGAGTGGGTTACATCGAACTGGATCTCAACAGCGGTAAGATCCTTGAGAGTTTTCGCCCCGA
AGAACGTTTTCCAATGATGAGCACTTTTAAAGTTCTGCTATGTGGCGCGGTATTATCCCGTATTGACGCC
GGGCAAGAGCAACTCGGTCGCCGCATACACTATTCTCAGAATGACTTGGTTGAGTACTCACCAGTCACAG
AAAAGCATCTTACGGATGGCATGACAGTAAGAGAATTATGCAGTGCTGCCATAACCATGAGTGATAACAC
TGCGGCCAACTTACTTCTGACAACGATCGGAGGACCGAAGGAGCTAACCGCTTTTTTGCACAACATGGGG
GATCATGTAACTCGCCTTGATCGTTGGGAACCGGAGCTGAATGAAGCCATACCAAACGACGAGCGTGACA
CCACGATGCCTGTAGCAATGGCAACAACGTTGCGCAAACTATTAACTGGCGAACTACTTACTCTAGCTTC
CCGGCAACAATTAATAGACTGGATGGAGGCGGATAAAGTTGCAGGACCACTTCTGCGCTCGGCCCTTCCG
GCTGGCTGGTTTATTGCTGATAAATCTGGAGCCGGTGAGCGTGGGTCTCGCGGTATCATTGCAGCACTGG
GGCCAGATGGTAAGCCCTCCCGTATCGTAGTTATCTACACGACGGGGAGTCAGGCAACTATGGATGAACG
AAATAGACAGATCGCTGAGATAGGTGCCTCACTGATTAAGCATTGGTAACTGTCAGACCAAGTTTACTCA
TAACGCGTCAATTCGAGGGGGATCAATTCCGTGATAGGTGGGCTGCCCTTCCTGGTTGGCTTGGTTTCAT
CAGCCATCCGCTTGCCCTCATCTGTTACGCCGGCGGTAGCCGGCCAGCCTCGCAGAGCAGGATTCCCGTT
GAGCACCGCCAGGTGCGAATAAGGGACAGTGAAGAAGGAACACCCGCTCGCGGGTGGGCCTACTTCACCT
ATCCTGCCCGGCTGACGCCGTTGGATACACCAAGGAAAGTCTACACGAACCCTTTGGCAAAATCCTGTAT
ATCGTGCGAAAAAGGATGGATATACCGAAAAAATCGCTATAATGACCCCGAAGCAGGGTTATGCAGCGGA
AAACGGAATTGATCCGGCCACGATGCGTCCGGCGTAGAGGATCTGAAGATCAGCAGTTCAACCCGTTGAT
AGTACGTACTAAGCTCTCATGTTTCACGTACTAAGCTCTCATGTTTAACGTACTAAGCTCTCATGTTTAA
CGAACTAAACCCTCATGGCTAACGTACTAAGCTCTCATGGCTAACGTACTAAGCTCTCATGTTTCACGTA
CTAAGCTCTCATGTTTGAACAATAAAATTAATATAAATCAGCAACTTAAATAGCCTCTAAGGTTTTAAGT
TTTATAAGAAAAAAAAGAATATATAAGGCTTTTAAAGCTTTTAAG
